Addgene plasmid #81622: pDONR223_SLC46A1_p.W299S
Purpose: Gateway Donor vector containing SLC46A1 , part of the Target Accelerator Plasmid Collection.
Depositing lab: Jesse Boehm & William Hahn & David Root. Depositing organization: Broad Institute. Publication: Systematic Functional Interrogation of Rare Cancer Variants Identifies Oncogenic Alleles. Kim E, Ilic N, Shrestha Y, Zou L, Kamburov A, Zhu C, Yang X, Lubonja R, Tran N, Nguyen C, Lawrence MS, Piccioni F, Bagul M, Doench JG, Chouinard CR, Wu X, Hogstrom L, Natoli T, Tamayo P, Horn H, Corsello SM, Lage K, Root DE, Subramanian A, Golub TR, Getz G, Boehm JS, Hahn WC. Cancer Discov. 2016 Jul;6(7):714-26. doi: 10.1158/2159-8290.CD-16-0160. Epub 2016 May 4. PubMed 27147599.
Backbone
  Vector backbone: pDONR223
  Backbone manufacturer: Invitrogen
  Backbone size w/o insert (bp): 2790
  Vector type: Gateway Entry vector
Growth in bacteria
  Bacterial resistance: Spectinomycin, 50 μg/mL
  Growth temperature: 37°C
  Growth strain: DH5alpha
  Copy number: High Copy
Gene/Insert
  Gene/Insert name: SLC46A1
  Species: H. sapiens (human)
  Mutation: W299S; Q429P
  GenBank ID: NM_001242366.2
  Entrez Gene: SLC46A1 (a.k.a. G21, HCP1, PCFT)
  Promoter: None
  Cloning method: Gateway Cloning
  Sequencing primers: 5′ M13pUC-fwd; 3′ M13-Rev
Terms and licenses: Academic/Nonprofit Terms; Industry Terms: Not Available to Industry
Depositor comments: Open state: NO stop codon immediately follows insert
How to cite: pDONR223_SLC46A1_p.W299S was a gift from Jesse Boehm & William Hahn & David Root (Addgene plasmid # 81622 ; http://n2t.net/addgene:81622 ; RRID:Addgene_81622)
