[The description below was written by a language model from this plasmid's Addgene catalogue record and pLannotate feature annotations shown in this document.]
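Description:
pDONR223_SLC46A1_p.W299S is a Gateway entry clone built on the Invitrogen pDONR223 backbone and maintained in E. coli as a high-copy plasmid. Propagation relies on a ColE1/pUC-type origin, and selection on the aadA (SmR) aminoglycoside adenylyltransferase gene, which confers spectinomycin resistance. This gene appears to be driven by a class 1 integron Pc promoter fragment annotated upstream. The sequenced record is about 4.1 kb. It also carries short remnants of lacZα, lacI and a gentamicin resistance gene, along with rrnB T1 and T2 terminators that insulate the cloning region from read-through transcription.

The insert is the human SLC46A1 open reading frame (also known as PCFT or HCP1), which encodes a proton-coupled folate transporter that has also been reported to take up heme in the intestine. The clone carries the W299S substitution given in its name, and the catalogue additionally lists a Q429P change. The ORF is flanked by two attL recombination sites, annotated by the software as attL3 and attL2, so an LR Clonase reaction can move it into any compatible destination vector. The entry clone has no promoter for expressing the insert. The only nearby promoter is a T7 promoter outside the att sites, on the opposite strand to the ORF as annotated. The insert is in an "open" configuration with no stop codon after the coding sequence, which allows in-frame C-terminal fusions to tags supplied by the destination vector.

The plasmid belongs to the Target Accelerator Plasmid Collection, a set of variant alleles assembled for systematic functional testing of rare cancer-associated mutations. It serves as a source clone for making expression constructs of this SLC46A1 variant.
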