Features (pLannotate 1.2.2; 12 found; start..end, strand, type, name):
     38..74      -  CDS            lacZα (fragment): LacZα fragment of β-galactosidase; lacZ fragment
     91..186     +  protein_bind   attL3: mutant version of attL; recombination site for the Gateway® LR reaction LR Clonase™
    192..1484    +  CDS            SLC46A1 (fragment): PCFT_HUMAN - Also known as HCP1, PCFT. Experimental evidence at protein level: Swiss-Prot protein existence level 1. Has been shown to act both as an intestinal proton-coupled high-affinity folate transporter and as an intestinal heme transporter which mediates heme uptake from the gut lumen into duodenal epithelial cells. The iron is then released from heme and may be transported into the bloodstream. Dietary heme iron is an important nutritional source of iron. Shows a higher affinity for folate than heme. From Homo sapiens (Human).
   1487..1585    -  protein_bind   attL2: mutant version of attL; recombination site for the Gateway® LR reaction LR Clonase™
   1603..1621    -  promoter       T7 promoter: promoter for bacteriophage T7 RNA polymerase
   1811..1834    +  promoter       Pc promoter (fragment): intI1 (promoter lies within the coding sequence); class 1 integron promoter
   2010..2066    +  CDS            GmR (fragment): gentamycin acetyltransferase; aacC1; confers resistance to gentamycin
   2073..2864    +  CDS            SmR: aminoglycoside adenylyltransferase (Murphy, 1985); aadA; confers resistance to spectinomycin and streptomycin
   2957..3545    +  rep_origin     ori: high-copy-number ColE1/pMB1/pBR322/pUC origin of replication
   3728..3820    +  CDS            lacI (fragment): lac repressor; lacI; The lac repressor binds to the lac operator to inhibit transcription in E. coli. This inhibition can be relieved by adding lactose or isopropyl-β-D-thiogalactopyranoside (IPTG).
   3875..3902    -  terminator     rrnB T2 terminator: transcription terminator T2 from the E. coli rrnB gene
   4034..4077    +  terminator     rrnB T1 terminator: Escherichia coli rrnB; transcription terminator T1 from the E. coli rrnB gene
>Addgene plasmid #81622 | pDONR223_SLC46A1_p.W299S | addgene full sequence | sequence record 167360 | Addgene NGS Result
GGCAGTTCCCTACTCTCGCGTTAACGCTAGCATGGATGTTTTCCCAGTCACGACGTTGTAAAACGACGGC
CAGTCTTAAGCTCGGGCCCCAAATAATGATTTTATTTTGACTGATAGTGACCTGTTCGTTGCAACAAATT
GATGAGCAATGCTTTTTTATAATGACAACTTTGTACAAAAAAGTTGGCACCATGGAGGGGAGCGCGAGCC
CCCCGGAAAAGCCCCGCGCCCGCCCTGCGGCTGCCGTGCTGTGCCGGGGCCCGGTAGAGCCGCTGGTCTT
CCTGGCCAACTTTGCCTTGGTCCTGCAGGGCCCGCTCACCACGCAGTATCTGTGGCACCGCTTCAGCGCC
GACCTCGGCTACAATGGCACCCGCCAAAGGGGGGGCTGCAGCAACCGCAGCGCGGACCCCACCATGCAGG
AAGTGGAGACCCTTACCTCCCACTGGACCCTCTACATGAACGTGGGCGGCTTCCTGGTGGGGCTCTTCTC
GTCCACCCTGCTGGGAGCTTGGAGCGACAGTGTGGGCCGCCGCCCGCTGCTAGTGCTGGCCTCGCTGGGC
CTGCTGCTCCAGGCCCTAGTGTCCGTTTTTGTGGTGCAGCTGCAGCTCCACGTCGGCTACTTCGTGCTGG
GTCGCATCCTTTGTGCCCTCCTCGGCGACTTCGGTGGCCTTCTGGCTGCTAGCTTTGCGTCCGTGGCAGA
TGTCAGCTCCAGTCGCAGCCGCACCTTCCGGATGGCCCTGCTGGAAGCCAGCATCGGGGTGGCTGGGATG
CTGGCAAGCCTCCTCGGGGGCCACTGGCTCCGGGCCCAGGGTTATGCCAACCCCTTCTGGCTGGCCTTGG
CCTTGCTGATAGCCATGACTCTCTATGCAGCTTTCTGCTTTGGTGAGACCTTAAAGGAGCCAAAGTCCAC
CCGGCTCTTCACGTTCCGTCACCACCGATCCATTGTCCAGCTCTATGTGGCTCCCGCCCCAGAGAAGTCC
AGGAAACATTTAGCCCTCTACTCACTGGCCATCTTCGTGGTGATCACTGTGCACTTTGGGGCCCAGGACA
TCTTAACCCTTTATGAACTAAGCACACCCCTCTGCTCGGACTCCAAACTAATCGGCTATGGTTCTGCAGC
TCAGCATCTCCCCTACCTCACCAGCCTGCTGGCCCTGAAGCTCCTGCAGTACTGCCTGGCCGATGCCTGG
GTAGCTGAGATCGGCCTGGCCTTCAACATCCTGGGGATGGTGGTCTTTGCCTTTGCCACTATCACGCCTC
TCATGTTCACAGGTGCTCTCTTTTCTGCTGTGGCCTGTGTGAATAGCCTGGCCATGCTGACGGCCTCCGG
CATCTTCAACTCACTCTACCCAGCCACTCTGAACTTTATGAAGGGGTTCCCCTTCCTCCTGGGAGCTGGC
CTCCTGCTCATCCCGGCTGTTCTGATTGGGATGCTGGAAAAGGCTGATCCTCACCTCGAGTTCCAGCAGT
TTCCCCCGAGCCCCTGCCCAACTTTCTTGTACAAAGTTGGCATTATAAGAAAGCATTGCTTATCAATTTG
TTGCAACGAACAGGTCACTATCAGTCAAAATAAAATCATTATTTGCCATCCAGCTGATATCCCCTATAGT
GAGTCGTATTACATGGTCATAGCTGTTTCCTGGCAGCTCTGGCCCGTGTCTCAAAATCTCTGATGTTACA
TTGCACAAGATAAAAATATATCATCATGCCTCCTCTAGACCAGCCAGGACAGAAATGCCTCGACTTCGCT
GCTACCCAAGGTTGCCGGGTGACGCACACCGTGGAAACGGATGAAGGCACGAACCCAGTGGACATAAGCC
TGTTCGGTTCGTAAGCTGTAATGCAAGTAGCGTATGCGCTCACGCAACTGGTCCAGAACCTTGACCGAAC
GCAGCGGTGGTAACGGCGCAGTGGCGGTTTTCATGGCTTGTTATGACTGTTTTTTTGGGGTACAGTCTAT
GCCTCGGGCATCCAAGCAGCAAGCGCGTTACGCCGTGGGTCGATGTTTGATGTTATGGAGCAGCAACGAT
GTTACGCAGCAGGGCAGTCGCCCTAAAACAAAGTTAAACATTATGAGGGAAGCGGTGATCGCCGAAGTAT
CGACTCAACTATCAGAGGTAGTTGGCGTCATCGAGCGCCATCTCGAACCGACGTTGCTGGCCGTACATTT
GTACGGCTCCGCAGTGGATGGCGGCCTGAAGCCACACAGTGATATTGATTTGCTGGTTACGGTGACCGTA
AGGCTTGATGAAACAACGCGGCGAGCTTTGATCAACGACCTTTTGGAAACTTCGGCTTCCCCTGGAGAGA
GCGAGATTCTCCGCGCTGTAGAAGTCACCATTGTTGTGCACGACGACATCATTCCGTGGCGTTATCCAGC
TAAGCGCGAACTGCAATTTGGAGAATGGCAGCGCAATGACATTCTTGCAGGTATCTTCGAGCCAGCCACG
ATCGACATTGATCTGGCTATCTTGCTGACAAAAGCAAGAGAACATAGCGTTGCCTTGGTAGGTCCAGCGG
CGGAGGAACTCTTTGATCCGGTTCCTGAACAGGATCTATTTGAGGCGCTAAATGAAACCTTAACGCTATG
GAACTCGCCGCCCGACTGGGCTGGCGATGAGCGAAATGTAGTGCTTACGTTGTCCCGCATTTGGTACAGC
GCAGTAACCGGCAAAATCGCGCCGAAGGATGTCGCTGCCGACTGGGCAATGGAGCGCCTGCCGGCCCAGT
ATCAGCCCGTCATACTTGAAGCTAGACAGGCTTATCTTGGACAAGAAGAAGATCGCTTGGCCTCGCGCGC
AGATCAGTTGGAAGAATTTGTCCACTACGTGAAAGGCGAGATCACCAAGGTAGTCGGCAAATAACCCTCG
AGCCACCCATGACCAAAATCCCTTAACGTGAGTTACGCGTCGTTCCACTGAGCGTCAGACCCCGTAGAAA
AGATCAAAGGATCTTCTTGAGATCCTTTTTTTCTGCGCGTAATCTGCTGCTTGCAAACAAAAAAACCACC
GCTACCAGCGGTGGTTTGTTTGCCGGATCAAGAGCTACCAACTCTTTTTCCGAAGGTAACTGGCTTCAGC
AGAGCGCAGATACCAAATACTGTTCTTCTAGTGTAGCCGTAGTTAGGCCACCACTTCAAGAACTCTGTAG
CACCGCCTACATACCTCGCTCTGCTAATCCTGTTACCAGTGGCTGCTGCCAGTGGCGATAAGTCGTGTCT
TACCGGGTTGGACTCAAGACGATAGTTACCGGATAAGGCGCAGCGGTCGGGCTGAACGGGGGGTTCGTGC
ACACAGCCCAGCTTGGAGCGAACGACCTACACCGAACTGAGATACCTACAGCGTGAGCTATGAGAAAGCG
CCACGCTTCCCGAAGGGAGAAAGGCGGACAGGTATCCGGTAAGCGGCAGGGTCGGAACAGGAGAGCGCAC
GAGGGAGCTTCCAGGGGGAAACGCCTGGTATCTTTATAGTCCTGTCGGGTTTCGCCACCTCTGACTTGAG
CGTCGATTTTTGTGATGCTCGTCAGGGGGGCGGAGCCTATGGAAAAACGCCAGCAACGCGGCCTTTTTAC
GGTTCCTGGCCTTTTGCTGGCCTTTTGCTCACATGTTCTTTCCTGCGTTATCCCCTGATTCTGTGGATAA
CCGTATTACCGCCTTTGAGTGAGCTGATACCGCTCGCCGCAGCCGAACGACCGAGCGCAGCGAGTCAGTG
AGCGAGGAAGCGGAAGAGCGCCCAATACGCAAACCGCCTCTCCCCGCGCGTTGGCCGATTCATTAATGCA
GCTGGCACGACAGGTTTCCCGACTGGAAAGCGGGCAGTGAGCGCAACGCAATTAATACGCGTACCGCTAG
CCAGGAAGAGTTTGTAGAAACGCAAAAAGGCCATCCGTCAGGATGGCCTTCTGCTTAGTTTGATGCCTGG
CAGTTTATGGCGGGCGTCCTGCCCGCCACCCTCCGGGCCGTTGCTTCACAACGTTCAAATCCGCTCCCGG
CGGATTTGTCCTACTCAGGAGAGCGTTCACCGACAAACAACAGATAAAACGAAAGGCCCAGTCTTCCGAC
TGAGCCTTTCGTTTTATTTGATGCCT
