>Addgene plasmid #81622 | pDONR223_SLC46A1_p.W299S | depositor partial sequence | sequence record 154941 | Insert sequence
ATGGAGGGGAGCGCGAGCCCCCCGGAAAAGCCCCGCGCCCGCCCTGCGGCTGCCGTGCTGTGCCGGGGCC
CGGTAGAGCCGCTGGTCTTCCTGGCCAACTTTGCCTTGGTCCTGCAGGGCCCGCTCACCACGCAGTATCT
GTGGCACCGCTTCAGCGCCGACCTCGGCTACAATGGCACCCGCCAAAGGGGGGGCTGCAGCAACCGCAGC
GCGGACCCCACCATGCAGGAAGTGGAGACCCTTACCTCCCACTGGACCCTCTACATGAACGTGGGCGGCT
TCCTGGTGGGGCTCTTCTCGTCCACCCTGCTGGGAGCTTGGAGCGACAGTGTGGGCCGCCGCCCGCTGCT
AGTGCTGGCCTCGCTGGGCCTGCTGCTCCAGGCCCTAGTGTCCGTTTTTGTGGTGCAGCTGCAGCTCCAC
GTCGGCTACTTCGTGCTGGGTCGCATCCTTTGTGCCCTCCTCGGCGACTTCGGTGGCCTTCTGGCTGCTA
GCTTTGCGTCCGTGGCAGATGTCAGCTCCAGTCGCAGCCGCACCTTCCGGATGGCCCTGCTGGAAGCCAG
CATCGGGGTGGCTGGGATGCTGGCAAGCCTCCTCGGGGGCCACTGGCTCCGGGCCCAGGGTTATGCCAAC
CCCTTCTGGCTGGCCTTGGCCTTGCTGATAGCCATGACTCTCTATGCAGCTTTCTGCTTTGGTGAGACCT
TAAAGGAGCCAAAGTCCACCCGGCTCTTCACGTTCCGTCACCACCGATCCATTGTCCAGCTCTATGTGGC
TCCCGCCCCAGAGAAGTCCAGGAAACATTTAGCCCTCTACTCACTGGCCATCTTCGTGGTGATCACTGTG
CACTTTGGGGCCCAGGACATCTTAACCCTTTATGAACTAAGCACACCCCTCTGCTCGGACTCCAAACTAA
TCGGCTATGGTTCTGCAGCTCAGCATCTCCCCTACCTCACCAGCCTGCTGGCCCTGAAGCTCCTGCAGTA
CTGCCTGGCCGATGCCTGGGTAGCTGAGATCGGCCTGGCCTTCAACATCCTGGGGATGGTGGTCTTTGCC
TTTGCCACTATCACGCCTCTCATGTTCACAGGTGCTCTCTTTTCTGCTGTGGCCTGTGTGAATAGCCTGG
CCATGCTGACGGCCTCCGGCATCTTCAACTCACTCTACCCAGCCACTCTGAACTTTATGAAGGGGTTCCC
CTTCCTCCTGGGAGCTGGCCTCCTGCTCATCCCGGCTGTTCTGATTGGGATGCTGGAAAAGGCTGATCCT
CACCTCGAGTTCCAGCAGTTTCCCCCGAGCCCC
